Addgene plasmid #128016: CFP-CitA6-130-Venus
Purpose: Unmodified FLIP CitA6-130 sensor
Depositing lab: Uwe Sauer. Depositing organization: ETH Zurich (Swiss Federal Institute of Technology). Publication: Engineering genetically encoded nanosensors for real-time in vivo measurements of citrate concentrations. Ewald JC, Reich S, Baumann S, Frommer WB, Zamboni N. PLoS One. 2011;6(12):e28245. doi: 10.1371/journal.pone.0028245. Epub 2011 Dec 2. PubMed 22164251.
Backbone
  Vector backbone: pRSET
Growth in bacteria
  Bacterial resistance: Ampicillin, 100 μg/mL
  Growth temperature: 37°C
  Growth strain: DH5alpha
  Growth instructions: Construction and testing of plasmid was done in BL21.
  Copy number: Unknown
Gene/Insert
  Gene/Insert name: CitA
  Species: Klebsiella pneumoniae
  Mutation: see Depositor Comments
Terms and licenses: Academic/Nonprofit Terms; Industry Terms: Not Available to Industry
Depositor comments: Addgene identified the following mutations: S323N, A375E, R556G These are not expected to impact plasmid function
How to cite: CFP-CitA6-130-Venus was a gift from Uwe Sauer (Addgene plasmid # 128016 ; http://n2t.net/addgene:128016 ; RRID:Addgene_128016)
