[The description below was written by a language model from this plasmid's Addgene catalogue record and pLannotate feature annotations shown in this document.]
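Description:
CFP-CitA6-130-Venus is a bacterial expression plasmid built on the pRSET backbone that encodes a genetically encoded FRET nanosensor for citrate, described in the record as the unmodified FLIP CitA6-130 sensor. The 4,644 nt plasmid is maintained in E. coli through a high-copy ColE1/pUC-type origin and selected with ampicillin via the AmpR (β-lactamase) gene under its own promoter. An f1 origin is also present, which allows single-stranded DNA production. Short annotated fragments of an RSF origin, lacI, lacZα, and a T7 gene 10B-derived solubility tag appear to be partial sequence matches in the backbone rather than functional elements.

The sensor is expressed from a T7 promoter with the T7 gene 10 ribosome binding site and ends at a T7 terminator, so expression requires a host that supplies T7 RNA polymerase. This is consistent with the depositor's note that the plasmid was constructed and tested in BL21. The open reading frame begins with the usual pRSET N-terminal leader: a short fragment matching a His-tag-containing composite tag, the T7 gene 10 leader, and the Xpress epitope with its enterokinase cleavage site. It continues with an enhanced cyan fluorescent protein, a fragment of the Klebsiella pneumoniae sensor kinase CitA, and the yellow fluorescent protein Venus. The CitA fragment, whose name suggests residues 6–130, corresponds to the periplasmic citrate-binding domain. Sandwiched between the two fluorophores, it is expected to change conformation on citrate binding, altering energy transfer from the cyan donor to the yellow acceptor and giving a ratiometric readout of citrate concentration. Repository sequencing found three amino-acid substitutions (S323N, A375E, R556G) that are not expected to affect function. The construct serves as the parental sensor for real-time citrate measurements.
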