Features (pLannotate 1.2.2; 17 found; start..end, strand, type, name):
      1..125     +  rep_origin     RSF ori (fragment): Plasmids containing the RSF 1030 origin of replication can be propagated in E. coli cells that contain additional plasmids with compatible origins.
    127..180     +  CDS            lacI (fragment): lac repressor; lacI; The lac repressor binds to the lac operator to inhibit transcription in E. coli. This inhibition can be relieved by adding lactose or isopropyl-β-D-thiogalactopyranoside (IPTG).
    200..218     +  promoter       T7 promoter: promoter for bacteriophage T7 RNA polymerase
    250..272     +  RBS            RBS: efficient ribosome binding site from bacteriophage T7 gene 10 (Olins and Rangwala, 1989)
    292..312     +  CDS            capTEV™ (fragment): composite tag for in vivo biotinylation, TEV protease cleavage, and 6xHis tagging
    313..345     +  CDS            T7 tag (gene 10 leader): leader peptide from bacteriophage T7 gene 10 promotes efficient translation in E. coli
    349..372     +  CDS            Xpress™ tag: Xpress™ epitope tag, including an enterokinase recognition and cleavage site
    391..1071    +  CDS            Enhanced Cyan-Emitting GFP: Enhanced Cyan-Emitting GFP is a basic (constitutively fluorescent) cyan fluorescent protein published in 2002, derived from Aequorea victoria.
   1078..1452    +  CDS            citA (fragment): CITA_KLEPN - Experimental evidence at protein level: Swiss-Prot protein existence level 1. Member of the two-component regulatory system CitA/CitB. Probably activates CitB by phosphorylation. The periplasmic domain binds H-citrate(2-), which is essential for induction of the citrate- fermentation genes. From Klebsiella pneumoniae.
   1456..2166    +  CDS            Venus: Venus is a basic (constitutively fluorescent) yellow fluorescent protein published in 2002, derived from Aequorea victoria. It is reported to be a rapidly-maturing weak dimer with moderate acid sensitivity.
   2182..2231    +  CDS            SET1 (fragment): solubility-enhancement tag derived from T7 phage gene 10B
   2239..2286    +  terminator     T7 terminator: transcription terminator for bacteriophage T7 RNA polymerase
   2312..2378    +  CDS            lacZα (fragment): LacZα fragment of β-galactosidase; lacZ fragment
   2383..2838    +  rep_origin     f1 ori (sequence partly withheld): f1 bacteriophage origin of replication; arrow indicates direction of (+) strand synthesis
   2864..2968    +  promoter       AmpR promoter: bla
   2969..3829    +  CDS            AmpR: β-lactamase; bla; confers resistance to ampicillin, carbenicillin, and related antibiotics
   4000..4588    +  rep_origin     ori: high-copy-number ColE1/pMB1/pBR322/pUC origin of replication
>Addgene plasmid #128016 | CFP-CitA6-130-Venus | addgene full sequence | sequence record 251585 | Addgene NGS Result
CATGTTCTTTCCTGCGTTATCCCCTGATTCTGTGGATAACCGTATTACCGCCTTTGAGTGAGCTGATACC
GCTCGCCGCAGCCGAACGACCGAGCGCAGCGAGTCAGTGAGCGAGGAAGCGGAAGAGCGCCCAATACGCA
AACCGCCTCTCCCCGCGCGTTGGCCGATTCATTAATGCAGGATCTCGATCCCGCGAAATTAATACGACTC
ACTATAGGGAGACCACAACGGTTTCCCTCTAGAAATAATTTTGTTTAACTTTAAGAAGGAGATATACATA
TGCGGGGTTCTCATCATCATCATCATCATGGTATGGCTAGCATGACTGGTGGACAGCAAATGGGTCGGGA
TCTGTACGACGATGACGATAAGGATCCGGGCCTCGAGGTGAGCAAGGGCGAGGAGCTGTTCACCGGGGTG
GTGCCCATCCTGGTCGAGCTGGACGGCGACGTAAACGGCCACAAGTTCAGCGTGTCCGGCGAGGGCGAGG
GCGATGCCACCTACGGCAAGCTGACCCTGAAGTTCATCTGCACCACCGGCAAGCTGCCCGTGCCCTGGCC
CACCCTCGTGACCACCCTGACCTGGGGCGTGCAGTGCTTCAGCCGCTACCCCGACCACATGAAGCAGCAC
GACTTCTTCAAGTCCGCCATGCCCGAAGGCTACGTCCAGGAGCGCACCATCTTCTTCAAGGACGACGGCA
ACTACAAGACCCGCGCCGAGGTGAAGTTCGAGGGCGACACCCTGGTGAACCGCATCGAGCTGAAGGGCAT
CGACTTCAAGGAGGACGGCAACATCCTGGGGCACAAGCTGGAGTACAACTACATCAGCCACAACGTCTAT
ATCACCGCCGACAAGCAGAAGAACGGCATCAAGGCCAACTTCAAGATCCGCCACAACATCGAGGACGGCA
GCGTGCAGCTCGCCGACCACTACCAGCAGAACACCCCCATCGGCGACGGCCCCGTGCTGCTGCCCGACAA
CCACTACCTGAGCACCCAGTCCGCCCTGAGCAAAGACCCCAACGAGAAGCGCGATCACATGGTCCTGCTG
GAGTTCGTGACCGCCGCCGGGGGTACCCGTCTGCATTATCAGGTCGGGCAGCGGGCGCTGATTCAGGCAA
TGCAGATTTCGGCGATGCCGGAGCTGGTCGAAGCGGTTCAGAAACGCGATCTCGCCAGAATCAAAGCGCT
TATCGATCCCATGCGTTCGTTCTCCGACGCCACCTATATCACCGTCGGTGATGCCAACGGCCAGCGCCTC
TATCATGTTAATCCTGATGAAATCGGCAAATCGATGGAGGGCGGCGATAGCGATGAAGCATTGTTAAACG
CGAAAAGTTACGTGTCAGTGCGCAAAGGCTCGCTGGGCTCCTCGCTGCGCGGTAAATCACCGATTCAGGA
CGAGACCGGCAAGGTGATTGGCATTGTGTCGGTAGGCTATACCATCGAGCAAACTAGTAAGGGCGAGGAG
CTGTTCACCGGGGTGGTGCCCATCCTGGTCGAGCTGGACGGCGACGTAAACGGCCACAAGTTCAGCGTGT
CCGGCGAGGGCGAGGGCGATGCCACCTACGGCAAGCTGACCCTGAAGCTGATCTGCACCACCGGCAAGCT
GCCCGTGCCCTGGCCCACCCTCGTGACCACCCTGGGCTACGGCCTGCAGTGCTTCGCCCGCTACCCCGAC
CACATGAAGCAGCACGACTTCTTCAAGTCCGCCATGCCCGAAGGCTACGTCCAGGAGCGCACCATCTTCT
TCAAGGACGACGGCAACTACAAGACCCGCGCCGAGGTGAAGTTCGAGGGCGACACCCTGGTGAACCGCAT
CGAGCTGAAGGGCATCGACTTCAAGGAGGACGGCAACATCCTGGGGCACAAGCTGGAGTACAACTACAAC
AGCCACAACGTCTATATCACCGCCGACAAGCAGAAGAACGGCATCAAGGCCAACTTCAAGATCCGCCACA
ACATCGAGGACGGCGGCGTGCAGCTCGCCGACCACTACCAGCAGAACACCCCCATCGGCGACGGCCCCGT
GCTGCTGCCCGACAACCACTACCTGAGCTACCAGTCCGCCCTGAGCAAAGACCCCAACGAGAAGCGCGAT
CACATGGTCCTGCTGGAGTTCGTGACCGCCGCCGGGATCACTCTCGGCATGGACGAGCTGTACAAGTAAG
GGCCCGATCCGGCTGCTAACAAAGCCCGAAAGGAAGCTGAGTTGGCTGCTGCCACCGCTGAGCAATAACT
AGCATAACCCCTTGGGGCCTCTAAACGGGTCTTGAGGGGTTTTTTGCTGAAAGGAGGAACTATATCCGGA
TCTGGCGTAATAGCGAAGAGGCCCGCACCGATCGCCCTTCCCAACAGTTGCGCAGCCTGAATGGCGAATG
GG
[124 nt withheld, positions 2383-2506]
C
[91 nt withheld, positions 2508-2598]
AGGGTGT
[43 nt withheld, positions 2606-2648]
CCTTTGACGTTGGAGTCCACGTTCTTT
[37 nt withheld, positions 2676-2712]
ACCCTATCTCGGTCTATTCTTTTGATTTATAAGGGATTTTGCCGATTTCGGCCTATTGGTTAAAAAATGA
GCTGATTTAACAAAAATTTAACGCGAATTTTAACAAAATATTAACGCTTACAATTTAGGTGGCACTTTTC
GGGGAAATGTGCGCGGAACCCCTATTTGTTTATTTTTCTAAATACATTCAAATATGTATCCGCTCATGAG
ACAATAACCCTGATAAATGCTTCAATAATATTGAAAAAGGAAGAGTATGAGTATTCAACATTTCCGTGTC
GCCCTTATTCCCTTTTTTGCGGCATTTTGCCTTCCTGTTTTTGCTCACCCAGAAACGCTGGTGAAAGTAA
AAGATGCTGAAGATCAGTTGGGTGCACGAGTGGGTTACATCGAACTGGATCTCAACAGCGGTAAGATCCT
TGAGAGTTTTCGCCCCGAAGAACGTTTTCCAATGATGAGCACTTTTAAAGTTCTGCTATGTGGCGCGGTA
TTATCCCGTATTGACGCCGGGCAAGAGCAACTCGGTCGCCGCATACACTATTCTCAGAATGACTTGGTTG
AGTACTCACCAGTCACAGAAAAGCATCTTACGGATGGCATGACAGTAAGAGAATTATGCAGTGCTGCCAT
AACCATGAGTGATAACACTGCGGCCAACTTACTTCTGACAACGATCGGAGGACCGAAGGAGCTAACCGCT
TTTTTGCACAACATGGGGGATCATGTAACTCGCCTTGATCGTTGGGAACCGGAGCTGAATGAAGCCATAC
CAAACGACGAGCGTGACACCACGATGCCTGTAGCAATGGCAACAACGTTGCGCAAACTATTAACTGGCGA
ACTACTTACTCTAGCTTCCCGGCAACAATTAATAGACTGGATGGAGGCGGATAAAGTTGCAGGACCACTT
CTGCGCTCGGCCCTTCCGGCTGGCTGGTTTATTGCTGATAAATCTGGAGCCGGTGAGCGTGGGTCTCGCG
GTATCATTGCAGCACTGGGGCCAGATGGTAAGCCCTCCCGTATCGTAGTTATCTACACGACGGGGAGTCA
GGCAACTATGGATGAACGAAATAGACAGATCGCTGAGATAGGTGCCTCACTGATTAAGCATTGGTAACTG
TCAGACCAAGTTTACTCATATATACTTTAGATTGATTTAAAACTTCATTTTTAATTTAAAAGGATCTAGG
TGAAGATCCTTTTTGATAATCTCATGACCAAAATCCCTTAACGTGAGTTTTCGTTCCACTGAGCGTCAGA
CCCCGTAGAAAAGATCAAAGGATCTTCTTGAGATCCTTTTTTTCTGCGCGTAATCTGCTGCTTGCAAACA
AAAAAACCACCGCTACCAGCGGTGGTTTGTTTGCCGGATCAAGAGCTACCAACTCTTTTTCCGAAGGTAA
CTGGCTTCAGCAGAGCGCAGATACCAAATACTGTTCTTCTAGTGTAGCCGTAGTTAGGCCACCACTTCAA
GAACTCTGTAGCACCGCCTACATACCTCGCTCTGCTAATCCTGTTACCAGTGGCTGCTGCCAGTGGCGAT
AAGTCGTGTCTTACCGGGTTGGACTCAAGACGATAGTTACCGGATAAGGCGCAGCGGTCGGGCTGAACGG
GGGGTTCGTGCACACAGCCCAGCTTGGAGCGAACGACCTACACCGAACTGAGATACCTACAGCGTGAGCT
ATGAGAAAGCGCCACGCTTCCCGAAGGGAGAAAGGCGGACAGGTATCCGGTAAGCGGCAGGGTCGGAACA
GGAGAGCGCACGAGGGAGCTTCCAGGGGGAAACGCCTGGTATCTTTATAGTCCTGTCGGGTTTCGCCACC
TCTGACTTGAGCGTCGATTTTTGTGATGCTCGTCAGGGGGGCGGAGCCTATGGAAAAACGCCAGCAACGC
GGCCTTTTTACGGTTCCTGGCCTTTTGCTGGCCTTTTGCTCA
